Addgene plasmid #98879: mNeonGreen-UtrCH
Purpose: In vivo visualization of actin cytoskeleton (can be used for colocalization studies)
Depositing lab: Dorus Gadella. Depositing organization: University of Amsterdam. Publication: Robust and Bright Genetically Encoded Fluorescent Markers for Highlighting Structures and Compartments in Mammalian Cells. Chertkova AO, Mastop M, Postma M, van Bommel N, van der Niet S, Batenburg KL, Joosen L, Gadella TWJ, Okada Y, Goedhart J. bioRxiv (2020) 160374; doi: https://doi.org/10.1101/160374.
Backbone
  Vector backbone: pEGFP-C1
  Backbone manufacturer: Clontech
  Vector type: Mammalian Expression
Growth in bacteria
  Bacterial resistance: Kanamycin, 50 μg/mL
  Growth temperature: 37°C
  Growth strain: DH5alpha
  Copy number: High Copy
Gene/Insert
  Gene/Insert name: UtrCH
  Species: Synthetic
  Mutation: *(see below)
  Promoter: CMV
  Tag / fusion protein: mNeonGreen (N terminal on insert)
  Cloning method: Restriction Enzyme; 5′ cloning site unknown (unknown if destroyed); 3′ cloning site unknown (unknown if destroyed)
Terms and licenses: Academic/Nonprofit Terms; Industry Terms: Not Available to Industry
Depositor comments: *Note: Addgene's quality control sequencing finds a Q236R amino acid residue substitution in the UtrCH insert. This residue change is not thought to affect protein function.
How to cite: mNeonGreen-UtrCH was a gift from Dorus Gadella (Addgene plasmid # 98879 ; http://n2t.net/addgene:98879 ; RRID:Addgene_98879)
