[The description below was written by a language model from this plasmid's Addgene catalogue record and pLannotate feature annotations shown in this document.]
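Description:
mNeonGreen-UtrCH is a mammalian expression plasmid built on the Clontech pEGFP-C1 backbone, in which the original fluorescent protein has been replaced by mNeonGreen, a bright, rapidly maturing monomeric green/yellow fluorescent protein derived from Branchiostoma lanceolatum. It is propagated in E. coli as a high-copy plasmid through a ColE1/pUC-type origin and selected with kanamycin. The resistance gene is the Tn5 NeoR/KanR aminoglycoside phosphotransferase. It is driven by a bacterial bla-type promoter together with the SV40 enhancer/early promoter and terminated by the HSV TK polyadenylation signal, so the same cassette can in principle also provide G418 selection in mammalian cells. An f1 origin is also present. Short annotated fragments of ble, SV40 large T antigen and a bGH poly(A) signal appear to be backbone remnants or partial matches rather than functional elements.

The payload is a single fusion open reading frame under the human CMV immediate-early enhancer and promoter. mNeonGreen sits at the N terminus, followed by UtrCH, and downstream lie the residual multiple cloning site and the SV40 polyadenylation signal. The feature table matches UtrCH to a fragment of human utrophin (UTRN), although the catalogue lists the insert species as synthetic. The name refers to the calponin-homology region of utrophin, which binds filamentous actin. Repository quality-control sequencing found a Q236R substitution in the UtrCH portion, which is not thought to affect function. The restriction sites used for cloning are not recorded. The construct is intended as a genetically encoded marker for visualizing the actin cytoskeleton in living mammalian cells, and it can be combined with spectrally distinct markers for colocalization studies.
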