Features (pLannotate 1.2.2; 15 found; start..end, strand, type, name):
    269..373     -  promoter       AmpR promoter: bla
    400..828     +  rep_origin     f1 ori (sequence partly withheld): f1 bacteriophage origin of replication; arrow indicates direction of (+) strand synthesis
    862..983     -  polyA_signal   SV40 poly(A) signal: SV40 polyadenylation signal
   1006..1090    -  CDS            large T antigen (fragment): large T antigen from SV40 (simian virus 40)
   1107..1159    -  misc_feature   MCS: multiple cloning site
   1163..1945    -  CDS            UTRN (fragment): UTRN_HUMAN - Also known as DMDL, DRP1. Experimental evidence at protein level: Swiss-Prot protein existence level 1. May play a role in anchoring the cytoskeleton to the plasma membrane. From Homo sapiens (Human).
   1955..2662    -  CDS            mNeonGreen: mNeonGreen is a basic (constitutively fluorescent) green/yellow fluorescent protein published in 2013, derived from Branchiostoma lanceolatum. It is reported to be a very rapidly-maturing monomer with moderate acid sensitivity.
   2707..2910    -  promoter       CMV promoter: human cytomegalovirus (CMV) immediate early promoter
   2911..3214    -  enhancer       CMV enhancer: human cytomegalovirus immediate early enhancer
   3389..3977    -  rep_origin     ori: high-copy-number ColE1/pMB1/pBR322/pUC origin of replication
   4199..4215    +  polyA_signal   bGH poly(A) signal (fragment): bovine growth hormone polyadenylation signal
   4306..4353    -  polyA_signal   HSV TK poly(A) signal: herpes simplex virus thymidine kinase polyadenylation signal (Cole and Stacy, 1985)
   4412..4564    -  CDS            ble (fragment): BLE_KLEPN - Experimental evidence at protein level: Swiss-Prot protein existence level 1. Binding protein with a strong affinity to the bleomycin family of antibiotics. Binds to CL990; an antimitotic-antibiotic compound. From Klebsiella pneumoniae.
   4585..5379    -  CDS            NeoR/KanR: aminoglycoside phosphotransferase from Tn5; aph(3')-II (or nptII); confers resistance to neomycin, kanamycin, and G418 (Geneticin®)
   5414..267     -  promoter       SV40 promoter (across the origin): SV40 enhancer and early promoter
>Addgene plasmid #98879 | mNeonGreen-UtrCH | addgene full sequence | sequence record 191167 | Addgene NGS Result
AAAATTAGTCAGCCATGGGGCGGAGAATGGGCGGAACTGGGCGGAGTTAGGGGCGGGATGGGCGGAGTTA
GGGGCGGGACTATGGTTGCTGACTAATTGAGATGCATGCTTTGCATACTTCTGCCTGCTGGGGAGCCTGG
GGACTTTCCACACCTGGTTGCTGACTAATTGAGATGCATGCTTTGCATACTTCTGCCTGCTGGGGAGCCT
GGGGACTTTCCACACCCTAACTGACACACATTCCACAGCTGGTTCTTTCCGCCTCAGGACTCTTCCTTTT
TCAATATTATTGAAGCATTTATCAGGGTTATTGTCTCATGAGCGGATACATATTTGAATGTATTTAGAAA
AATAAACAAATAGGGGTTCCGCGCACATTTCCCCGAAAAGTGCCACCTG
[124 nt withheld, positions 400-523]
C
[91 nt withheld, positions 525-615]
A
[49 nt withheld, positions 617-665]
CCTTTGACGTTGGAGTCCACGTTCTTT
[37 nt withheld, positions 693-729]
ACCCTATCTCGGTCTATTCTTTTGATTTATAAGGGATTTTGCCGATTTCGGCCTATTGGTTAAAAAATGA
GCTGATTTAACAAAAATTTAACGCGAATTTTAACAAAATATTAACGCTTACAATTTACGCCTTAAGATAC
ATTGATGAGTTTGGACAAACCACAACTAGAATGCAGTGAAAAAAATGCTTTATTTGTGAAATTTGTGATG
CTATTGCTTTATTTGTAACCATTATAAGCTGCAATAAACAAGTTAACAACAACAATTGCATTCATTTTAT
GTTTCAGGTTCAGGGGGAGGTGTGGGAGGTTTTTTAAAGCAAGTAAAACCTCTACAAATGTGGTATGGCT
GATTATGATCAGTTATCTAGATCCGGTGGATCCCGGGCCCGCGGTACCGTCGACTGCAGAATTCGAAGCT
TGAGCTCGAGTTAGTCTATGGTGACTTGCTGAGGTAGCACCTCAAACAAAGATGTTAAATACATAATTAT
GGATTTCTTGTCAGGAAGCCGAACGGCAACATCTTCAGGATCTAACAGCTTTTCAATTCCCAAATAAGTT
TGAGCCTTGCTGAAGGCATGTTCAAGTCTCTCAATTGGTGACATTTTGACAACTTTATCCCAGCTGAAGA
GATCAGGTTTATGTCGGTGGAGGACAGCATTAAAGGCGAGTCCATCTGTCCAGCTGGTGGTGAAGTTGAG
GACGTTGACTTGGCTGTAGGGCCTGGTGGTCTGACGCACCCAGCTGAGCAGGATCTTCTCACTGTTCGTC
TGCTGCAGGTCCGACATGACATCCTTCATGACATCTTTCACCTGCCAGTGCAAAATGATGCTCCAAAGTA
ACCCCAAAGTCAGTTTGTGATTTCCATCCACAATGTCGGTTCCCCCTATATTCACTAATTCCACATTGTT
CTGATGTAAAACCTGCAGCACTCTGTTGACGTTATTTAAGGCATGTACCCTTGTGGAACCACGTTCCTTT
GGCAGTGATGTTCCTGTGAGGCCTTCTAGAAGATCCAATAGCTTCCTTCCATCTTTGAGGTCTGTGAACA
TATCATTGATGGGTGGTTTCCCACTCTTTGAAAATCGAGCATTTATCCATTTGGTAAAGGTTTTCTTCTG
TACGTCATTGTGTTCATCAGATCTGGACTTAATGATATCACTGAATTCGTTCTGCCCATTGTCAGGACTG
GCTTCATGTTCTCCATACTTGGCCATGGTTCCGGACTTGTACAGCTCGTCCATGCCCATCACATCGGTAA
AGGCCTTTTGCCACTCCTTGAAGTTGAGCTCGGTCTTGGAGTGCTTGAGCTCCGTCTTACGGAACACGTA
CATCGGCTGGTTCTTCAGATAGTTAGCCGCCATTGGCTTGGCAAAGGTGTAGGTGGTCCGCGCAGTGCTC
CGGTAGCGCTTGCCATTTCCAGTGGTGTAACTCCACTTAAAGGTACTGATGATGGTTTTGTCGTTGGGGT
AAGTCTTCTTCGACCTGCACCAGTCCGCAGCGGTCAGCGAGTTGGTCATCACAGGACCGTCAGCAGGGAA
ACCAGTCCCCTTCACCTGGGCCTCTCCTTTGATGTGGCTTCCCTCGTAGGTGTAGCGGTAGTTAACAGTA
AGGGAGGCACCATCTTCAAACTGCATTGTGCGATGGACTTGGTAGCCGGAGCCATCTACCATGGCGGCCT
GGAAAGGCGACATCCCGTCAGGGTAGGGCAGGTACTGATGGAAGCCATACCCGATATGAGGGACCAGAAT
CCAGGGGGAGAACTGGAGGTCACCCTTGGTGGACTTCAGGTTTAACTCCTCATAACCATCATTTGGATTG
CCGGTGCCCTGACCCACCATGTCAAAGTCCACACCGTTGATGGAGCCAAAGATGTGTAACTCATGTGTCG
CTGGGAGAGAGGCCATGTTATCCTCCTCGCCCTTGCTCACCATGGTGGCGACCGGTAGCGCTAGCGGATC
TGACGGTTCACTAAACCAGCTCTGCTTATATAGACCTCCCACCGTACACGCCTACCGCCCATTTGCGTCA
ATGGGGCGGAGTTGTTACGACATTTTGGAAAGTCCCGTTGATTTTGGTGCCAAAACAAACTCCCATTGAC
GTCAATGGGGTGGAGACTTGGAAATCCCCGTGAGTCAAACCGCTATCCACGCCCATTGATGTACTGCCAA
AACCGCATCACCATGGTAATAGCGATGACTAATACGTAGATGTACTGCCAAGTAGGAAAGTCCCATAAGG
TCATGTACTGGGCATAATGCCAGGCGGGCCATTTACCGTCATTGACGTCAATAGGGGGCGTACTTGGCAT
ATGATACACTTGATGTACTGCCAAGTGGGCAGTTTACCGTAAATACTCCACCCATTGACGTCAATGGAAA
GTCCCTATTGGCGTTACTATGGGAACATACGTCATTATTGACGTCAATGGGCGGGGGTCGTTGGGCGGTC
AGCCAGGCGGGCCATTTACCGTAAGTTATGTAACGCGGAACTCCATATATGGGCTATGAACTAATGACCC
CGTAATTGATTACTATTAATAACTAATGCATGGCGGTAATACGGTTATCCACAGAATCAGGGGATAACGC
AGGAAAGAACATGTGAGCAAAAGGCCAGCAAAAGGCCAGGAACCGTAAAAAGGCCGCGTTGCTGGCGTTT
TTCCATAGGCTCCGCCCCCCTGACGAGCATCACAAAAATCGACGCTCAAGTCAGAGGTGGCGAAACCCGA
CAGGACTATAAAGATACCAGGCGTTTCCCCCTGGAAGCTCCCTCGTGCGCTCTCCTGTTCCGACCCTGCC
GCTTACCGGATACCTGTCCGCCTTTCTCCCTTCGGGAAGCGTGGCGCTTTCTCATAGCTCACGCTGTAGG
TATCTCAGTTCGGTGTAGGTCGTTCGCTCCAAGCTGGGCTGTGTGCACGAACCCCCCGTTCAGCCCGACC
GCTGCGCCTTATCCGGTAACTATCGTCTTGAGTCCAACCCGGTAAGACACGACTTATCGCCACTGGCAGC
AGCCACTGGTAACAGGATTAGCAGAGCGAGGTATGTAGGCGGTGCTACAGAGTTCTTGAAGTGGTGGCCT
AACTACGGCTACACTAGAAGAACAGTATTTGGTATCTGCGCTCTGCTGAAGCCAGTTACCTTCGGAAAAA
GAGTTGGTAGCTCTTGATCCGGCAAACAAACCACCGCTGGTAGCGGTGGTTTTTTTGTTTGCAAGCAGCA
GATTACGCGCAGAAAAAAAGGATCTCAAGAAGATCCTTTGATCTTTTCTACGGGGTCTGACGCTCAGTGG
AACGAAAACTCACGTTAAGGGATTTTGGTCATGAGATTATCAAAAAGGATCTTCACCTAGATCCTTTTAA
ATTAAAAATGAAGTTTTAAATCAATCTAAAGTATATATGAGTAACCTGAGGCTATGGCAGGGCCTGCCGC
CCCGACGTTGGCTGCGAGCCCTGGGCCTTCACCCGAACTTGGGGGGTGGGGTGGGGAAAAGGAAGAAACG
CGGGCGTATTGGCCCCAATGGGGTCTCGGTGGGGTATCGACAGAGTGCCAGCCCTGGGACCGAACCCCGC
GTTTATGAACAAACGACCCAACACCGTGCGTTTTATTCTGTCTTTTTATTGCCGTCATAGCGCGGGTTCC
TTCCGGTATTGTCTCCTTCCGTGTTTCAGTTAGCCTCCCCCTAGGGTGGGCGAAGAACTCCAGCATGAGA
TCCCCGCGCTGGAGGATCATCCAGCCGGCGTCCCGGAAAACGATTCCGAAGCCCAACCTTTCATAGAAGG
CGGCGGTGGAATCGAAATCTCGTGATGGCAGGTTGGGCGTCGCTTGGTCGGTCATTTCGAACCCCAGAGT
CCCGCTCAGAAGAACTCGTCAAGAAGGCGATAGAAGGCGATGCGCTGCGAATCGGGAGCGGCGATACCGT
AAAGCACGAGGAAGCGGTCAGCCCATTCGCCGCCAAGCTCTTCAGCAATATCACGGGTAGCCAACGCTAT
GTCCTGATAGCGGTCCGCCACACCCAGCCGGCCACAGTCGATGAATCCAGAAAAGCGGCCATTTTCCACC
ATGATATTCGGCAAGCAGGCATCGCCATGGGTCACGACGAGATCCTCGCCGTCGGGCATGCTCGCCTTGA
GCCTGGCGAACAGTTCGGCTGGCGCGAGCCCCTGATGCTCTTCGTCCAGATCATCCTGATCGACAAGACC
GGCTTCCATCCGAGTACGTGCTCGCTCGATGCGATGTTTCGCTTGGTGGTCGAATGGGCAGGTAGCCGGA
TCAAGCGTATGCAGCCGCCGCATTGCATCAGCCATGATGGATACTTTCTCGGCAGGAGCAAGGTGAGATG
ACAGGAGATCCTGCCCCGGCACTTCGCCCAATAGCAGCCAGTCCCTTCCCGCTTCAGTGACAACGTCGAG
CACAGCTGCGCAAGGAACGCCCGTCGTGGCCAGCCACGATAGCCGCGCTGCCTCGTCTTGCAGTTCATTC
AGGGCACCGGACAGGTCGGTCTTGACAAAAAGAACCGGGCGCCCCTGCGCTGACAGCCGGAACACGGCGG
CATCAGAGCAGCCGATTGTCTGTTGTGCCCAGTCATAGCCGAATAGCCTCTCCACCCAAGCGGCCGGAGA
ACCTGCGTGCAATCCATCTTGTTCAATCATGCGAAACGATCCTCATCCTGTCTCTTGATCGATCTTTGCA
AAAGCCTAGGCCTCCAAAAAAGCCTCCTCACTACTTCTGGAATAGCTCAGAGGCCGAGGCGGCCTCGGCC
TCTGCATAAATAAAA
